# Supplementary material for: Genomic and Phenotypic Characterization of CHO 4BGD Cells with Quad Knockout and Overexpression of Two Housekeeping Genes That Allow for Metabolic Selection and Extended Fed-Batch Culturing
Source: Cells. 2025 May 11;14(10):692. doi: 10.3390/cells14100692 (PMC12110749; doi:10.3390/cells14100692)
Supplement: Supplementary file 1 [file cells-14-00692-s001.zip › pKS-gRNA-BB.gb]

LOCUS       pKS-gRNA\BB        3405 bp    DNA     circular SYN 14-JAN-2020
DEFINITION  synthetic circular DNA.
ACCESSION   .
VERSION     .
SOURCE      synthetic DNA construct.
  ORGANISM  synthetic DNA construct
REFERENCE   1  (bases 1 to 3405)
  AUTHORS   .
  TITLE     Direct Submission
  JOURNAL   Exported Thursday, Dec 26, 2019 from SnapGene Viewer 5.0.7
            https://www.snapgene.com
COMMENT     Created: Wednesday, August 11, 2004 1:20 PM
COMMENT     This file is created by Vector NTI
            http://www.invitrogen.com/
COMMENT     ORIGDB|GenBank
COMMENT     VNTDATE|-13167297|
COMMENT     VNTDBDATE|-13167297|
COMMENT     LSOWNER|
COMMENT     VNTNAME|pKS-gRNA BB|
COMMENT     VNTAUTHORNAME|Nadezhda Orlova|
COMMENT     VNTOAUTHORNAME|UNKNOWN|
FEATURES             Location/Qualifiers
     source          1..3405
                     /organism="synthetic DNA construct"
                     /mol_type="other DNA"
                     /vntifkey="98"
     promoter        24..128
                     /gene="bla"
                     /vntifkey="30"
                     /label=AmpR\promoter
     CDS             129..989
                     /codon_start=1
                     /gene="bla"
                     /product="beta-lactamase"
                     /vntifkey="4"
                     /label=AmpR
                     /note="confers resistance to ampicillin, carbenicillin, and related antibiotics"
     rep_origin      1160..1748
                     /direction=RIGHT
                     /vntifkey="33"
                     /label=ori
                     /note="high-copy-number ColE1/pMB1/pBR322/pUC origin of replication"
     protein_bind    2036..2057
                     /bound_moiety="E. coli catabolite activator protein"
                     /vntifkey="31"
                     /label=CAP\binding\site
                     /note="CAP binding activates transcription in the presence of cAMP."
     promoter        2072..2102
                     /vntifkey="30"
                     /label=lac\promoter
                     /note="promoter for the E. coli lac operon"
     protein_bind    2110..2126
                     /bound_moiety="lac repressor encoded by lacI"
                     /vntifkey="31"
                     /label=lac\operator
                     /note="The lac repressor binds to the lac operator to inhibit transcription in E. coli. This inhibition can be relieved by adding lactose or isopropyl-beta-D-thiogalactopyranoside (IPTG)."
     primer_bind     2134..2150
                     /vntifkey="28"
                     /label=M13\rev
                     /note="common sequencing primer, one of multiple similar variants"
     promoter        2171..2189
                     /vntifkey="30"
                     /label=T3\promoter
                     /note="promoter for bacteriophage T3 RNA polymerase"
     primer_bind     2219..2235
                     /vntifkey="28"
                     /label=KS\primer
                     /note="common sequencing primer, one of multiple similar variants"
     misc_feature    2327..2554
                     /vntifkey="21"
                     /label=U6\promoter
                     /note="U6 promoter"
     misc_feature    2327..2554
                     /vntifkey="21"
                     /label=U6\promoter
                     /note="U6 promoter"
     promoter        2342..2582
                     /vntifkey="30"
                     /label=U6\promoter
                     /note="RNA polymerase III promoter for human U6 snRNA"
     misc_feature    2609..2691
                     /vntifkey="21"
                     /label=RNA-scaffold
                     /note="RNA-scaffold"
     misc_RNA        2609..2684
                     /vntifkey="53"
                     /label=gRNA\scaffold
                     /note="guide RNA scaffold for the Streptococcus pyogenes CRISPR/Cas9 system"
     protein_bind    complement(2696..2720)
                     /gene="mutant version of attB"
                     /bound_moiety="BP Clonase(TM)"
                     /vntifkey="31"
                     /label=attB2
                     /note="recombination site for the Gateway(R) BP reaction"
     promoter        complement(2762..2780)
                     /vntifkey="30"
                     /label=T7\promoter
                     /note="promoter for bacteriophage T7 RNA polymerase"
     primer_bind     complement(2790..2806)
                     /vntifkey="28"
                     /label=M13\fwd
                     /note="common sequencing primer, one of multiple similar variants"
     rep_origin      2948..3403
                     /direction=RIGHT
                     /vntifkey="33"
                     /label=f1\ori
                     /note="f1 bacteriophage origin of replication; arrow indicates direction of (+) strand synthesis"
BASE COUNT      871 a       821 c       826 g       887 t 
ORIGIN
        1 gtggcacttt tcggggaaat gtgcgcggaa cccctatttg tttatttttc taaatacatt 
       61 caaatatgta tccgctcatg agacaataac cctgataaat gcttcaataa tattgaaaaa 
      121 ggaagagtat gagtattcaa catttccgtg tcgcccttat tccctttttt gcggcatttt 
      181 gccttcctgt ttttgctcac ccagaaacgc tggtgaaagt aaaagatgct gaagatcagt 
      241 tgggtgcacg agtgggttac atcgaactgg atctcaacag cggtaagatc cttgagagtt 
      301 ttcgccccga agaacgtttt ccaatgatga gcacttttaa agttctgcta tgtggcgcgg 
      361 tattatcccg tattgacgcc gggcaagagc aactcggtcg ccgcatacac tattctcaga 
      421 atgacttggt tgagtactca ccagtcacag aaaagcatct tacggatggc atgacagtaa 
      481 gagaattatg cagtgctgcc ataaccatga gtgataacac tgcggccaac ttacttctga 
      541 caacgatcgg aggaccgaag gagctaaccg cttttttgca caacatgggg gatcatgtaa 
      601 ctcgccttga tcgttgggaa ccggagctga atgaagccat accaaacgac gagcgtgaca 
      661 ccacgatgcc tgtagcaatg gcaacaacgt tgcgcaaact attaactggc gaactactta 
      721 ctctagcttc ccggcaacaa ttaatagact ggatggaggc ggataaagtt gcaggaccac 
      781 ttctgcgctc ggcccttccg gctggctggt ttattgctga taaatctgga gccggtgagc 
      841 gtgggtctcg cggtatcatt gcagcactgg ggccagatgg taagccctcc cgtatcgtag 
      901 ttatctacac gacggggagt caggcaacta tggatgaacg aaatagacag atcgctgaga 
      961 taggtgcctc actgattaag cattggtaac tgtcagacca agtttactca tatatacttt 
     1021 agattgattt aaaacttcat ttttaattta aaaggatcta ggtgaagatc ctttttgata 
     1081 atctcatgac caaaatccct taacgtgagt tttcgttcca ctgagcgtca gaccccgtag 
     1141 aaaagatcaa aggatcttct tgagatcctt tttttctgcg cgtaatctgc tgcttgcaaa 
     1201 caaaaaaacc accgctacca gcggtggttt gtttgccgga tcaagagcta ccaactcttt 
     1261 ttccgaaggt aactggcttc agcagagcgc agataccaaa tactgtcctt ctagtgtagc 
     1321 cgtagttagg ccaccacttc aagaactctg tagcaccgcc tacatacctc gctctgctaa 
     1381 tcctgttacc agtggctgct gccagtggcg ataagtcgtg tcttaccggg ttggactcaa 
     1441 gacgatagtt accggataag gcgcagcggt cgggctgaac ggggggttcg tgcacacagc 
     1501 ccagcttgga gcgaacgacc tacaccgaac tgagatacct acagcgtgag ctatgagaaa 
     1561 gcgccacgct tcccgaaggg agaaaggcgg acaggtatcc ggtaagcggc agggtcggaa 
     1621 caggagagcg cacgagggag cttccagggg gaaacgcctg gtatctttat agtcctgtcg 
     1681 ggtttcgcca cctctgactt gagcgtcgat ttttgtgatg ctcgtcaggg gggcggagcc 
     1741 tatggaaaaa cgccagcaac gcggcctttt tacggttcct ggccttttgc tggccttttg 
     1801 ctcacatgtt ctttcctgcg ttatcccctg attctgtgga taaccgtatt accgcctttg 
     1861 agtgagctga taccgctcgc cgcagccgaa cgaccgagcg cagcgagtca gtgagcgagg 
     1921 aagcggaaga gcgcccaata cgcaaaccgc ctctccccgc gcgttggccg attcattaat 
     1981 gcagctggca cgacaggttt cccgactgga aagcgggcag tgagcgcaac gcaattaatg 
     2041 tgagttagct cactcattag gcaccccagg ctttacactt tatgcttccg gctcgtatgt 
     2101 tgtgtggaat tgtgagcgga taacaatttc acacaggaaa cagctatgac catgattacg 
     2161 ccaagcgcgc aattaaccct cactaaaggg aacaaaagct gggtaccggg ccccccctcg 
     2221 aggtcgacgg tatcgataag cttgatatcg aattcctgca gaattcgccc tttgtacaaa 
     2281 aaagcaggct ttaaaggaac caattcagtc gactggatcc ggtaccaagg tcgggcagga 
     2341 agagggccta tttcccatga ttccttcata tttgcatata cgatacaagg ctgttagaga 
     2401 gataattaga attaatttga ctgtaaacac aaagatatta gtacaaaata cgtgacgtag 
     2461 aaagtaataa tttcttgggt agtttgcagt tttaaaatta tgttttaaaa tggactatca 
     2521 tatgcttacc gtaacttgaa agtatttcga tttcttggct ttatatatct tgtggaaagg 
     2581 acgaaacacc gggtcttcga gaagacctgt tttagagcta gaaatagcaa gttaaaataa 
     2641 ggctagtccg ttatcaactt gaaaaagtgg caccgagtcg gtgctttttt tctagaccca 
     2701 gctttcttgt acaaagttgg cattaaaggg cgaattccag cacagtggag ctccaattcg 
     2761 ccctatagtg agtcgtatta cgcgcgctca ctggccgtcg ttttacaacg tcgtgactgg 
     2821 gaaaaccctg gcgttaccca acttaatcgc cttgcagcac atcccccttt cgccagctgg 
     2881 cgtaatagcg aagaggcccg caccgatcgc ccttcccaac agttgcgcag cctgaatggc 
     2941 gaatgggnnn nnnnnnnnnn nnnnnnnnnn nnnnnnnnnn nnnnnnnnnn nnnnnnnnnn 
     3001 nnnnnnnnnn nnnnnnnnnn nnnnnnnnnn nnnnnnnnnn nnnnnnnnnn nnnnnnnnnn 
     3061 nnnnnnnnnn ncnnnnnnnn nnnnnnnnnn nnnnnnnnnn nnnnnnnnnn nnnnnnnnnn 
     3121 nnnnnnnnnn nnnnnnnnnn nnnnnnnnnn nnnnnnnnnn nnnannnnnn nnnnnnnnnn 
     3181 nnnnnnnnnn nnnnnnnnnn nnnnnnnnnn nnncctttga cgttggagtc cacgttcttt 
     3241 nnnnnnnnnn nnnnnnnnnn nnnnnnnnnn nnnnnnnacc ctatctcggt ctattctttt 
     3301 gatttataag ggattttgcc gatttcggcc tattggttaa aaaatgagct gatttaacaa 
     3361 aaatttaacg cgaattttaa caaaatatta acgcttacaa tttag 
//
