# Supplementary material for: Genomic and Phenotypic Characterization of CHO 4BGD Cells with Quad Knockout and Overexpression of Two Housekeeping Genes That Allow for Metabolic Selection and Extended Fed-Batch Culturing
Source: Cells. 2025 May 11;14(10):692. doi: 10.3390/cells14100692 (PMC12110749; doi:10.3390/cells14100692)
Supplement: Supplementary file 1 [file cells-14-00692-s001.zip › px458N.gb]

LOCUS       px458N        8858 bp    DNA     circular SYN 26-MAR-2020
DEFINITION  synthetic circular DNA.
ACCESSION   .
VERSION     .
SOURCE      synthetic DNA construct.
  ORGANISM  synthetic DNA construct
REFERENCE   1  (bases 1 to 9288)
  AUTHORS   .
  TITLE     Direct Submission
  JOURNAL   Exported Nov 21, 2017 from SnapGene 4.1.0
            http://www.snapgene.com
COMMENT     This file is created by Vector NTI
            http://www.invitrogen.com/
COMMENT     ORIGDB|GenBank
COMMENT     VNTDATE|-13270666|
COMMENT     VNTDBDATE|-13270666|
COMMENT     LSOWNER|
COMMENT     VNTNAME|px458N|
COMMENT     VNTAUTHORNAME|Nadezhda Orlova|
COMMENT     VNTOAUTHORNAME|UNKNOWN|
FEATURES             Location/Qualifiers
     misc_feature    12..809
                     /vntifkey="21"
                     /label=CBh
                     /note="CBh"
     misc_feature    822..890
                     /vntifkey="21"
                     /label=3xFLAG
                     /note="3xFLAG"
     misc_feature    891..941
                     /vntifkey="21"
                     /label=NLS
                     /note="NLS"
     misc_feature    942..5042
                     /vntifkey="21"
                     /label=hSpCsn1
                     /note="hSpCsn1"
     misc_feature    5043..5090
                     /vntifkey="21"
                     /label=NLS
                     /note="NLS"
     misc_feature    5097..5159
                     /vntifkey="21"
                     /label=T2A
                     /note="T2A"
     misc_feature    5160..5873
                     /vntifkey="21"
                     /label=GFP
                     /note="GFP"
     misc_feature    5883..6114
                     /vntifkey="21"
                     /label=bGH\polyA
                     /note="bGH polyA"
     misc_feature    6123..6263
                     /vntifkey="21"
                     /label=R-ITR
                     /note="/dnas_title=R-ITR /vntifkey=21"
     rep_origin      6355..6661
                     /vntifkey="33"
                     /label=f1\Origin
                     /note="/dnas_title=f1 Origin /vntifkey=33"
     misc_feature    7180..8037
                     /vntifkey="21"
                     /label=AmpR
                     /note="/dnas_title=AmpR /vntifkey=21"
     rep_origin      8188..8855
                     /vntifkey="33"
                     /label=pUC\ori
                     /note="/dnas_title=pUC ori /vntifkey=33"
     primer_bind     8573..8592
                     /vntifkey="28"
                     /label=SQ-pUC-Ori
     primer_bind     complement(5588..5605)
                     /vntifkey="28"
                     /label=RT-GFP-R
BASE COUNT     2276 a      2425 c      2441 g      1716 t 
ORIGIN
        1 ctagaggtac ccgttacata acttacggta aatggcccgc ctggctgacc gcccaacgac 
       61 ccccgcccat tgacgtcaat agtaacgcca atagggactt tccattgacg tcaatgggtg 
      121 gagtatttac ggtaaactgc ccacttggca gtacatcaag tgtatcatat gccaagtacg 
      181 ccccctattg acgtcaatga cggtaaatgg cccgcctggc attgtgccca gtacatgacc 
      241 ttatgggact ttcctacttg gcagtacatc tacgtattag tcatcgctat taccatggtc 
      301 gaggtgagcc ccacgttctg cttcactctc cccatctccc ccccctcccc acccccaatt 
      361 ttgtatttat ttatttttta attattttgt gcagcgatgg gggcgggggg gggggggggg 
      421 cgcgcgccag gcggggcggg gcggggcgag gggcggggcg gggcgaggcg gagaggtgcg 
      481 gcggcagcca atcagagcgg cgcgctccga aagtttcctt ttatggcgag gcggcggcgg 
      541 cggcggccct ataaaaagcg aagcgcgcgg cgggcgggag tcgctgcgcg ctgccttcgc 
      601 cccgtgcccc gctccgccgc cgcctcgcgc cgcccgcccc ggctctgact gaccgcgtta 
      661 ctcccacagg tgagcgggcg ggacggccct tctcctccgg gctgtaatta gctgagcaag 
      721 aggtaagggt ttaagggatg gttggttggt ggggtattaa tgtttaatta cctggagcac 
      781 ctgcctgaaa tcactttttt tcaggttgga ccggtgccac catggactat aaggaccacg 
      841 acggagacta caaggatcat gatattgatt acaaagacga tgacgataag atggccccaa 
      901 agaagaagcg gaaggtcggt atccacggag tcccagcagc cgacaagaag tacagcatcg 
      961 gcctggacat cggcaccaac tctgtgggct gggccgtgat caccgacgag tacaaggtgc 
     1021 ccagcaagaa attcaaggtg ctgggcaaca ccgaccggca cagcatcaag aagaacctga 
     1081 tcggagccct gctgttcgac agcggcgaaa cagccgaggc cacccggctg aagagaaccg 
     1141 ccagaagaag atacaccaga cggaagaacc ggatctgcta tctgcaagag atcttcagca 
     1201 acgagatggc caaggtggac gacagcttct tccacagact ggaagagtcc ttcctggtgg 
     1261 aagaggataa gaagcacgag cggcacccca tcttcggcaa catcgtggac gaggtggcct 
     1321 accacgagaa gtaccccacc atctaccacc tgagaaagaa actggtggac agcaccgaca 
     1381 aggccgacct gcggctgatc tatctggccc tggcccacat gatcaagttc cggggccact 
     1441 tcctgatcga gggcgacctg aaccccgaca acagcgacgt ggacaagctg ttcatccagc 
     1501 tggtgcagac ctacaaccag ctgttcgagg aaaaccccat caacgccagc ggcgtggacg 
     1561 ccaaggccat cctgtctgcc agactgagca agagcagacg gctggaaaat ctgatcgccc 
     1621 agctgcccgg cgagaagaag aatggcctgt tcggaaacct gattgccctg agcctgggcc 
     1681 tgacccccaa cttcaagagc aacttcgacc tggccgagga tgccaaactg cagctgagca 
     1741 aggacaccta cgacgacgac ctggacaacc tgctggccca gatcggcgac cagtacgccg 
     1801 acctgtttct ggccgccaag aacctgtccg acgccatcct gctgagcgac atcctgagag 
     1861 tgaacaccga gatcaccaag gcccccctga gcgcctctat gatcaagaga tacgacgagc 
     1921 accaccagga cctgaccctg ctgaaagctc tcgtgcggca gcagctgcct gagaagtaca 
     1981 aagagatttt cttcgaccag agcaagaacg gctacgccgg ctacattgac ggcggagcca 
     2041 gccaggaaga gttctacaag ttcatcaagc ccatcctgga aaagatggac ggcaccgagg 
     2101 aactgctcgt gaagctgaac agagaggacc tgctgcggaa gcagcggacc ttcgacaacg 
     2161 gcagcatccc ccaccagatc cacctgggag agctgcacgc cattctgcgg cggcaggaag 
     2221 atttttaccc attcctgaag gacaaccggg aaaagatcga gaagatcctg accttccgca 
     2281 tcccctacta cgtgggccct ctggccaggg gaaacagcag attcgcctgg atgaccagaa 
     2341 agagcgagga aaccatcacc ccctggaact tcgaggaagt ggtggacaag ggcgcttccg 
     2401 cccagagctt catcgagcgg atgaccaact tcgataagaa cctgcccaac gagaaggtgc 
     2461 tgcccaagca cagcctgctg tacgagtact tcaccgtgta taacgagctg accaaagtga 
     2521 aatacgtgac cgagggaatg agaaagcccg ccttcctgag cggcgagcag aaaaaggcca 
     2581 tcgtggacct gctgttcaag accaaccgga aagtgaccgt gaagcagctg aaagaggact 
     2641 acttcaagaa aatcgagtgc ttcgactccg tggaaatctc cggcgtggaa gatcggttca 
     2701 acgcctccct gggcacatac cacgatctgc tgaaaattat caaggacaag gacttcctgg 
     2761 acaatgagga aaacgaggac attctggaag atatcgtgct gaccctgaca ctgtttgagg 
     2821 acagagagat gatcgaggaa cggctgaaaa cctatgccca cctgttcgac gacaaagtga 
     2881 tgaagcagct gaagcggcgg agatacaccg gctggggcag gctgagccgg aagctgatca 
     2941 acggcatccg ggacaagcag tccggcaaga caatcctgga tttcctgaag tccgacggct 
     3001 tcgccaacag aaacttcatg cagctgatcc acgacgacag cctgaccttt aaagaggaca 
     3061 tccagaaagc ccaggtgtcc ggccagggcg atagcctgca cgagcacatt gccaatctgg 
     3121 ccggcagccc cgccattaag aagggcatcc tgcagacagt gaaggtggtg gacgagctcg 
     3181 tgaaagtgat gggccggcac aagcccgaga acatcgtgat cgaaatggcc agagagaacc 
     3241 agaccaccca gaagggacag aagaacagcc gcgagagaat gaagcggatc gaagagggca 
     3301 tcaaagagct gggcagccag atcctgaaag aacaccccgt ggaaaacacc cagctgcaga 
     3361 acgagaagct gtacctgtac tacctgcaga atgggcggga tatgtacgtg gaccaggaac 
     3421 tggacatcaa ccggctgtcc gactacgatg tggaccatat cgtgcctcag agctttctga 
     3481 aggacgactc catcgacaac aaggtgctga ccagaagcga caagaaccgg ggcaagagcg 
     3541 acaacgtgcc ctccgaagag gtcgtgaaga agatgaagaa ctactggcgg cagctgctga 
     3601 acgccaagct gattacccag agaaagttcg acaatctgac caaggccgag agaggcggcc 
     3661 tgagcgaact ggataaggcc ggcttcatca agagacagct ggtggaaacc cggcagatca 
     3721 caaagcacgt ggcacagatc ctggactccc ggatgaacac taagtacgac gagaatgaca 
     3781 agctgatccg ggaagtgaaa gtgatcaccc tgaagtccaa gctggtgtcc gatttccgga 
     3841 aggatttcca gttttacaaa gtgcgcgaga tcaacaacta ccaccacgcc cacgacgcct 
     3901 acctgaacgc cgtcgtggga accgccctga tcaaaaagta ccctaagctg gaaagcgagt 
     3961 tcgtgtacgg cgactacaag gtgtacgacg tgcggaagat gatcgccaag agcgagcagg 
     4021 aaatcggcaa ggctaccgcc aagtacttct tctacagcaa catcatgaac tttttcaaga 
     4081 ccgagattac cctggccaac ggcgagatcc ggaagcggcc tctgatcgag acaaacggcg 
     4141 aaaccgggga gatcgtgtgg gataagggcc gggattttgc caccgtgcgg aaagtgctga 
     4201 gcatgcccca agtgaatatc gtgaaaaaga ccgaggtgca gacaggcggc ttcagcaaag 
     4261 agtctatcct gcccaagagg aacagcgata agctgatcgc cagaaagaag gactgggacc 
     4321 ctaagaagta cggcggcttc gacagcccca ccgtggccta ttctgtgctg gtggtggcca 
     4381 aagtggaaaa gggcaagtcc aagaaactga agagtgtgaa agagctgctg gggatcacca 
     4441 tcatggaaag aagcagcttc gagaagaatc ccatcgactt tctggaagcc aagggctaca 
     4501 aagaagtgaa aaaggacctg atcatcaagc tgcctaagta ctccctgttc gagctggaaa 
     4561 acggccggaa gagaatgctg gcctctgccg gcgaactgca gaagggaaac gaactggccc 
     4621 tgccctccaa atatgtgaac ttcctgtacc tggccagcca ctatgagaag ctgaagggct 
     4681 cccccgagga taatgagcag aaacagctgt ttgtggaaca gcacaagcac tacctggacg 
     4741 agatcatcga gcagatcagc gagttctcca agagagtgat cctggccgac gctaatctgg 
     4801 acaaagtgct gtccgcctac aacaagcacc gggataagcc catcagagag caggccgaga 
     4861 atatcatcca cctgtttacc ctgaccaatc tgggagcccc tgccgccttc aagtactttg 
     4921 acaccaccat cgaccggaag aggtacacca gcaccaaaga ggtgctggac gccaccctga 
     4981 tccaccagag catcaccggc ctgtacgaga cacggatcga cctgtctcag ctgggaggcg 
     5041 acaaaaggcc ggcggccacg aaaaaggccg gccaggcaaa aaagaaaaag gaattcggca 
     5101 gtggagaggg cagaggaagt ctgctaacat gcggtgacgt cgaggagaat cctggcccag 
     5161 tgagcaaggg cgaggagctg ttcaccgggg tggtgcccat cctggtcgag ctggacggcg 
     5221 acgtaaacgg ccacaagttc agcgtgtccg gcgagggcga gggcgatgcc acctacggca 
     5281 agctgaccct gaagttcatc tgcaccaccg gcaagctgcc cgtgccctgg cccaccctcg 
     5341 tgaccaccct gacctacggc gtgcagtgct tcagccgcta ccccgaccac atgaagcagc 
     5401 acgacttctt caagtccgcc atgcccgaag gctacgtcca ggagcgcacc atcttcttca 
     5461 aggacgacgg caactacaag acccgcgccg aggtgaagtt cgagggcgac accctggtga 
     5521 accgcatcga gctgaagggc atcgacttca aggaggacgg caacatcctg gggcacaagc 
     5581 tggagtacaa ctacaacagc cacaacgtct atatcatggc cgacaagcag aagaacggca 
     5641 tcaaggtgaa cttcaagatc cgccacaaca tcgaggacgg cagcgtgcag ctcgccgacc 
     5701 actaccagca gaacaccccc atcggcgacg gccccgtgct gctgcccgac aaccactacc 
     5761 tgagcaccca gtccgccctg agcaaagacc ccaacgagaa gcgcgatcac atggtcctgc 
     5821 tggagttcgt gaccgccgcc gggatcactc tcggcatgga cgagctgtac aaggaattct 
     5881 aactagagct cgctgatcag cctcgactgt gccttctagt tgccagccat ctgttgtttg 
     5941 cccctccccc gtgccttcct tgaccctgga aggtgccact cccactgtcc tttcctaata 
     6001 aaatgaggaa attgcatcgc attgtctgag taggtgtcat tctattctgg ggggtggggt 
     6061 ggggcaggac agcaaggggg aggattggga agagaatagc aggcatgctg gggagcggcc 
     6121 gcaggaaccc ctagtgatgg agttggccac tccctctctg cgcgctcgct cgctcactga 
     6181 ggccgggcga ccaaaggtcg cccgacgccc gggctttgcc cgggcggcct cagtgagcga 
     6241 gcgagcgcgc agctgcctgc aggggcgcct gatgcggtat tttctcctta cgcatctgtg 
     6301 cggtatttca caccgcatan nnnnnnnnnn nnnnnnnnnn nnnnnnnnnn nnnnnnnnnn 
     6361 nnnnnnnnnn nnnnnnnnnn nnnnnnnnnn nnnnnnnnnn nnnnnnnnnn nnnntnnnnn 
     6421 nnnnnnnnnn nnnnnnnnnn nnnnnnnnnn nnnnnnnnnn ncnnnnnnnn nnnnnnnnnn 
     6481 nnnnnnnnnn nnnnnnnnnn nnnnnnnnnn nnnnnnnnnn nnnnnnnnnn nnnnnnnnnn 
     6541 nnnnnnnnnn nnnnnnnnnn nnnnnnnnnn nnnnnnnnnn nnnnnnnnnn nnnnnnnnnn 
     6601 nnncctttga cgttggagtc cacgttcttt nnnnnnnnnn nnnnnnnnnn nnnnnnnnnn 
     6661 nnnnnnnact ctatctcggg ctattctttt gatttataag ggattttgcc gatttcggtc 
     6721 tattggttaa aaaatgagct gatttaacaa aaatttaacg cgaattttaa caaaatatta 
     6781 acgtttacaa ttttatggtg cactctcagt acaatctgct ctgatgccgc atagttaagc 
     6841 cagccccgac acccgccaac acccgctgac gcgccctgac gggcttgtct gctcccggca 
     6901 tccgcttaca gacaagctgt gaccgtctcc gggagctgca tgtgtcagag gttttcaccg 
     6961 tcatcaccga aacgcgcgag acgaaagggc ctcgtgatac gcctattttt ataggttaat 
     7021 gtcatgataa taatggtttc ttagacgtca ggtggcactt ttcggggaaa tgtgcgcgga 
     7081 acccctattt gtttattttt ctaaatacat tcaaatatgt atccgctcat gagacaataa 
     7141 ccctgataaa tgcttcaata atattgaaaa aggaagagta tgagtattca acatttccgt 
     7201 gtcgccctta ttcccttttt tgcggcattt tgccttcctg tttttgctca cccagaaacg 
     7261 ctggtgaaag taaaagatgc tgaagatcag ttgggtgcac gagtgggtta catcgaactg 
     7321 gatctcaaca gcggtaagat ccttgagagt tttcgccccg aagaacgttt tccaatgatg 
     7381 agcactttta aagttctgct atgtggcgcg gtattatccc gtattgacgc cgggcaagag 
     7441 caactcggtc gccgcataca ctattctcag aatgacttgg ttgagtactc accagtcaca 
     7501 gaaaagcatc ttacggatgg catgacagta agagaattat gcagtgctgc cataaccatg 
     7561 agtgataaca ctgcggccaa cttacttctg acaacgatcg gaggaccgaa ggagctaacc 
     7621 gcttttttgc acaacatggg ggatcatgta actcgccttg atcgttggga accggagctg 
     7681 aatgaagcca taccaaacga cgagcgtgac accacgatgc ctgtagcaat ggcaacaacg 
     7741 ttgcgcaaac tattaactgg cgaactactt actctagctt cccggcaaca attaatagac 
     7801 tggatggagg cggataaagt tgcaggacca cttctgcgct cggcccttcc ggctggctgg 
     7861 tttattgctg ataaatctgg agccggtgag cgtggaagcc gcggtatcat tgcagcactg 
     7921 gggccagatg gtaagccctc ccgtatcgta gttatctaca cgacggggag tcaggcaact 
     7981 atggatgaac gaaatagaca gatcgctgag ataggtgcct cactgattaa gcattggtaa 
     8041 ctgtcagacc aagtttactc atatatactt tagattgatt taaaacttca tttttaattt 
     8101 aaaaggatct aggtgaagat cctttttgat aatctcatga ccaaaatccc ttaacgtgag 
     8161 ttttcgttcc actgagcgtc agaccccgta gaaaagatca aaggatcttc ttgagatcct 
     8221 ttttttctgc gcgtaatctg ctgcttgcaa acaaaaaaac caccgctacc agcggtggtt 
     8281 tgtttgccgg atcaagagct accaactctt tttccgaagg taactggctt cagcagagcg 
     8341 cagataccaa atactgttct tctagtgtag ccgtagttag gccaccactt caagaactct 
     8401 gtagcaccgc ctacatacct cgctctgcta atcctgttac cagtggctgc tgccagtggc 
     8461 gataagtcgt gtcttaccgg gttggactca agacgatagt taccggataa ggcgcagcgg 
     8521 tcgggctgaa cggggggttc gtgcacacag cccagcttgg agcgaacgac ctacaccgaa 
     8581 ctgagatacc tacagcgtga gctatgagaa agcgccacgc ttcccgaagg gagaaaggcg 
     8641 gacaggtatc cggtaagcgg cagggtcgga acaggagagc gcacgaggga gcttccaggg 
     8701 ggaaacgcct ggtatcttta tagtcctgtc gggtttcgcc acctctgact tgagcgtcga 
     8761 tttttgtgat gctcgtcagg ggggcggagc ctatggaaaa acgccagcaa cgcggccttt 
     8821 ttacggttcc tggccttttg ctggcctttt gctcacat 
//
